Addgene plasmid #160615: pEGB_3alpha1 OplacI:mini35S:phiC31:Tnos (GB1530)
Purpose: TU for the regulated expression of the PhiC31 phage integrase gene driven by a synthetic promoter consisting of the LacI operator fused to the minimal 35S promoter.
Depositing lab: Diego Orzaez. Depositing organization: Agencia Estatal Consejo Superior de Investigaciones Científicas, M.P. Publication: A memory switch for plant synthetic biology based on the phage varphiC31 integration system. Bernabe-Orts JM, Quijano-Rubio A, Vazquez-Vilar M, Mancheno-Bonillo J, Moles-Casas V, Selma S, Gianoglio S, Granell A, Orzaez D. Nucleic Acids Res. 2020 Apr 6;48(6):3379-3394. doi: 10.1093/nar/gkaa104. PubMed 32083668.
Backbone
  Vector backbone: pDGB3_alpha1
  Backbone manufacturer: self-made; derived from pCambia1302 generated at the Cambia Institute
  Vector type: Plant Expression, Synthetic Biology
Growth in bacteria
  Bacterial resistance: Kanamycin, 50 μg/mL
  Growth temperature: 37°C
  Growth strain: DH5alpha
  Copy number: High Copy
Gene/Insert
  Gene/Insert name: PhiC31
  Species: Synthetic
  Insert size (bp): 2836
  Mutation: BsaI and BsmBI sites removed
  Promoter: mini35s
  Cloning method: Restriction Enzyme; 5′ cloning site BsaI (destroyed during cloning); 3′ cloning site BsaI (destroyed during cloning)
  Sequencing primers: 5′ unknown
Terms and licenses: Academic/Nonprofit Terms; Industry Terms: Not Available to Industry
Depositor comments: Compatible with GoldenBraid; insert can be released with BsmBI
How to cite: pEGB_3alpha1 OplacI:mini35S:phiC31:Tnos (GB1530) was a gift from Diego Orzaez (Addgene plasmid # 160615 ; http://n2t.net/addgene:160615 ; RRID:Addgene_160615)
