[The description below was written by a language model from this plasmid's Addgene catalogue record and pLannotate feature annotations shown in this document.]
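Description:
pEGB_3alpha1 OplacI:mini35S:phiC31:Tnos (GB1530) is a 9.2 kb plant binary vector from the GoldenBraid modular cloning system, built in the pDGB3_alpha1 backbone, which derives from pCambia1302. It carries a high-copy ColE1/pUC-type origin with the pBR322 bom region for propagation in E. coli. The pVS1 oriV, RepA and StaA functions allow stable replication in Agrobacterium. Bacterial selection is by kanamycin through the aph(3')-Ia gene, which lies outside the T-DNA. Left and right border repeats of the nopaline type flank the cargo, so the cassette can be delivered into plant cells by Agrobacterium-mediated transfer. No plant selectable marker is annotated within the borders.

The payload is a single transcriptional unit for regulated expression of the phage PhiC31 integrase. Six copies of the symmetric lac operator sit upstream of a minimal CaMV 35S promoter, forming a synthetic promoter with little expected activity of its own that is presumably controlled by a LacI-based factor supplied in trans. The record does not describe that regulator. A fragment of the TMV Ω translational enhancer follows the promoter, and the unit ends with the NOS terminator. The integrase coding sequence was not recognised by the automated annotation, but it corresponds to the unannotated span between the Ω leader and the terminator. Internal BsaI and BsmBI sites were removed to domesticate it for GoldenBraid assembly. The unit was assembled with BsaI, which destroyed those sites, and it can be released with BsmBI for combination with other units in multigene constructs. The associated work concerns a PhiC31-based memory switch for plant synthetic biology. The depositor and sequencing-derived records agree closely, differing by about one base in feature coordinates.
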