Features (pLannotate 1.2.2; 21 found; start..end, strand, type, name):
     32..51      +  protein_bind   lac operator (symmetric): The lac repressor binds to the lac operator to inhibit transcription in E. coli. This inhibition can be relieved by adding lactose or isopropyl-β-D-thiogalactopyranoside (IPTG). The symmetric lac operator was optimized for tight binding of lac repressor. lac repressor encoded by lacI
     84..103     +  protein_bind   lac operator (symmetric): The lac repressor binds to the lac operator to inhibit transcription in E. coli. This inhibition can be relieved by adding lactose or isopropyl-β-D-thiogalactopyranoside (IPTG). The symmetric lac operator was optimized for tight binding of lac repressor. lac repressor encoded by lacI
    136..155     +  protein_bind   lac operator (symmetric): The lac repressor binds to the lac operator to inhibit transcription in E. coli. This inhibition can be relieved by adding lactose or isopropyl-β-D-thiogalactopyranoside (IPTG). The symmetric lac operator was optimized for tight binding of lac repressor. lac repressor encoded by lacI
    188..207     +  protein_bind   lac operator (symmetric): The lac repressor binds to the lac operator to inhibit transcription in E. coli. This inhibition can be relieved by adding lactose or isopropyl-β-D-thiogalactopyranoside (IPTG). The symmetric lac operator was optimized for tight binding of lac repressor. lac repressor encoded by lacI
    240..259     +  protein_bind   lac operator (symmetric): The lac repressor binds to the lac operator to inhibit transcription in E. coli. This inhibition can be relieved by adding lactose or isopropyl-β-D-thiogalactopyranoside (IPTG). The symmetric lac operator was optimized for tight binding of lac repressor. lac repressor encoded by lacI
    292..311     +  protein_bind   lac operator (symmetric): The lac repressor binds to the lac operator to inhibit transcription in E. coli. This inhibition can be relieved by adding lactose or isopropyl-β-D-thiogalactopyranoside (IPTG). The symmetric lac operator was optimized for tight binding of lac repressor. lac repressor encoded by lacI
    336..357     +  misc_feature   MCS (fragment): pBluescript multiple cloning site
    385..431     +  promoter       minimal CaMV 35S promoter: minimal 35S promoter from cauliflower mosaic virus
    464..489     +  misc_feature   TMV Ω (fragment): translational enhancer from the tobacco mosaic virus 5'-leader sequence (Gallie et al., 1988)
   2368..2620    +  terminator     NOS terminator: nopaline synthase terminator and poly(A) signal
   2741..2828    +  promoter       AmpR promoter (fragment): bla
   2861..2885    +  misc_feature   RB T-DNA repeat: right border repeat from nopaline C58 T-DNA
   3225..3626    +  CDS            Y4CG_SINFN (fragment): Protein inferred from homology: Swiss-Prot protein existence level 3. From Sinorhizobium fredii (strain NBRC 101917 / NGR234).
   4186..4815    +  CDS            pVS1 StaA: stability protein from the Pseudomonas plasmid pVS1 (Heeb et al., 2000)
   5248..6316    +  CDS            pVS1 RepA (fragment): replication protein from the Pseudomonas plasmid pVS1 (Heeb et al., 2000)
   6382..6576    +  rep_origin     pVS1 oriV: origin of replication for the Pseudomonas plasmid pVS1 (Heeb et al., 2000)
   6779..6818    +  CDS            rop (fragment): Rop protein, which maintains plasmids at low copy number; rop
   6920..7060    +  misc_feature   bom: basis of mobility region from pBR322
   7246..7834    -  rep_origin     ori: high-copy-number ColE1/pMB1/pBR322/pUC origin of replication
   7922..8737    -  CDS            KanR: aminoglycoside phosphotransferase; aph(3')-Ia; confers resistance to kanamycin in bacteria or G418 (Geneticin®) in eukaryotes
   9170..9194    +  misc_feature   LB T-DNA repeat: left border repeat from nopaline C58 T-DNA
>Addgene plasmid #160615 | pEGB_3alpha1 OplacI:mini35S:phiC31:Tnos (GB1530) | depositor full sequence | sequence record 310976 | Full Sequence
GGAGTTGCGAAGATCGATCCACTAGTCTTTCAATTGTGAGCGCTCACAATTCTTTCTCTTCCCTTTCTTC
TTTCTAGTCTTTCAATTGTGAGCGCTCACAATTCTTTCTCTTCCCTTTCTTCTTTCTAGTCTTTCAATTG
TGAGCGCTCACAATTCTTTCTCTTCCCTTTCTTCTTTCTAGTCTTTCAATTGTGAGCGCTCACAATTCTT
TCTCTTCCCTTTCTTCTTTCTAGTCTTTCAATTGTGAGCGCTCACAATTCTTTCTCTTCCCTTTCTTCTT
TCTTGTCTTTCAATTGTGAGCGCTCACAATTCTTTCTCTTCCCTTTCTTCTTTCTAGCTCCACCGCGGTG
GCGGCCGGCCGCTCTAGTGGATCGATTCCCCTTCGCAAGACCCTTCCTCTATATAAGGAAGTTCATTTCA
TTTGGAGAGGACTCCGGTATTTTTACAACAATTACCACAACAAAACAAACAACAAACAACATTACAATTT
ACTATTCTAGTCGAAATGGACACGTATGCCGGCGCTTATGATAGACAATCAAGAGAAAGAGAGAACTCTT
CTGCCGCCTCTCCAGCTACACAGAGATCTGCCAACGAGGATAAAGCTGCTGATTTACAAAGAGAGGTAGA
GAGAGATGGGGGTAGGTTTAGATTTGTGGGTCATTTCTCTGAGGCTCCTGGTACATCAGCCTTTGGTACT
GCTGAACGGCCTGAATTTGAAAGAATATTAAATGAGTGTCGGGCCGGTCGACTAAATATGATAATAGTTT
ATGATGTATCTAGGTTCAGTAGACTCAAAGTTATGGATGCAATTCCGATCGTGAGCGAGCTACTTGCACT
CGGTGTTACTATCGTAAGTACACAAGAAGGTGTATTCAGGCAGGGTAATGTGATGGACCTTATACACCTT
ATTATGCGACTCGACGCTAGCCATAAAGAGTCATCACTGAAGAGTGCTAAAATCTTGGACACCAAGAACC
TGCAAAGGGAGCTTGGAGGCTATGTAGGAGGAAAAGCTCCGTATGGTTTCGAACTCGTGAGTGAGACAAA
AGAGATTACCAGAAATGGTAGGATGGTGAACGTGGTTATTAATAAGCTAGCTCATAGCACAACCCCTCTC
ACAGGGCCTTTTGAGTTCGAACCTGACGTTATTAGATGGTGGTGGAGAGAGATCAAAACTCACAAACATC
TTCCATTTAAGCCAGGTAGCCAGGCTGCTATCCACCCTGGATCTATCACTGGGCTTTGTAAAAGGATGGA
TGCTGACGCAGTGCCAACTCGAGGGGAAACAATCGGTAAGAAGACTGCATCTTCCGCTTGGGATCCCGCT
ACAGTTATGAGAATCCTTCGGGATCCGCGTATTGCTGGATTCGCCGCAGAAGTCATTTATAAGAAAAAAC
CTGATGGTACTCCTACTACAAAAATCGAAGGTTATAGGATCCAAAGGGATCCTATTACTTTGCGTCCAGT
TGAATTAGACTGTGGACCGATCATCGAACCTGCCGAGTGGTACGAGTTGCAGGCCTGGCTTGATGGTAGA
GGGCGTGGAAAGGGTTTATCTCGGGGACAGGCAATTTTGTCAGCAATGGATAAGCTTTATTGTGAGTGTG
GGGCTGTTATGACATCAAAACGTGGAGAAGAGTCAATCAAGGATTCTTACAGGTGCAGACGTCGTAAAGT
GGTGGACCCTTCTGCTCCAGGACAGCATGAGGGTACATGCAACGTTTCTATGGCTGCTCTTGATAAATTT
GTGGCCGAACGTATTTTCAACAAGATTAGACACGCTGAAGGGGATGAGGAAACTTTAGCTCTTCTTTGGG
AGGCTGCCCGGCGTTTTGGTAAGCTAACAGAGGCACCAGAAAAAAGTGGCGAAAGAGCTAATTTGGTAGC
CGAAAGAGCAGACGCCTTGAATGCATTGGAAGAACTTTACGAAGATAGGGCTGCCGGAGCATATGATGGA
CCAGTTGGTCGGAAGCATTTCAGGAAGCAACAAGCTGCACTAACTTTGAGACAGCAAGGCGCAGAGGAGC
GACTCGCAGAGCTTGAGGCCGCCGAGGCCCCAAAGCTTCCACTCGATCAATGGTTTCCTGAGGATGCCGA
CGCTGATCCTACAGGTCCAAAGAGCTGGTGGGGAAGAGCTAGCGTAGACGATAAGAGAGTGTTTGTGGGT
CTATTTGTTGACAAGATTGTAGTTACTAAGTCCACTACGGGTCGAGGACAGGGCACTCCCATCGAAAAGA
GAGCCAGTATTACCTGGGCAAAGCCTCCAACCGATGATGATGAAGACGATGCACAAGATGGTACCGAGGA
TGTGGCAGCACCAAAAAAAAAGAGGAAGGTGTAAGCTTGGAATGGATCTTCGATCCCGATCGTTCAAACA
TTTGGCAATAAAGTTTCTTAAGATTGAATCCTGTTGCCGGTCTTGCGACGATTATCATATAATTTCTGTT
GAATTACGTTAAGCATGTAATAATTAACATGTAATGCATGACGTTATTTATGAGATGGGTTTTTATGATT
AGAGTCCCGCAATTATACATTTAATACGCGATAGAAAACAAAATATAGCGCGCAAACTAGGATAAATTAT
CGCGCDCGGTGTCATCTATGTTACTAGATCGGGAATTGCCAAGCTAATTCTTGAAGACGAAAGGGCCTCG
TGATACGCCTATTTTTATAGGTTAATGTCATGATAATAATGGTTTCTTAGACGTCAGGTGGCACTTTTCG
GGGAAATGTGCGCGGAACCCCTATTTGTTTATTTTTCTAAATACATTCAAATATGTATCCGCTCATGAGA
CAATAACCCTGATAAATGCTTCAATAATGGGACCGACTCGCGCTGTCATGAGACGAATTCTGACAGGATA
TATTGGCGGGTAAACCTAAGAGAAAAGAGCGTTTATTAGAATAATCGGATATTTAAAAGGGCGTGAAAAG
GTTTATCCGTTCGTCCATTTGTATGTGCATGCCAACCACAGGGTTCCCCTCGGGATCAAAGTACTTTGAT
CCAACCCCTCCGCTGCTATAGTGCAGTCGGCTTCTGACGTTCAGTGCAGCCGTCATCTGAAAACGACATG
TCGCACAAGTCCTAAGTTACGCGACAGGCTGCCGCCCTGCCCTTTTCCTGGCGTTTTCTTGTCGCGTGTT
TTAGTCGCATAAAGTAGAATACTTGCGACTAGAACCGGAGACATTACGCCATGAACAAGAGCGCCGCCGC
TGGCCTGCTGGGCTATGCCCGCGTCAGCACCGACGACCAGGACTTGACCAACCAACGGGCCGAACTGCAC
GCGGCCGGCTGCACCAAGCTGTTTTCCGAGAAGATCACCGGCACCAGGCGCGACCGCCCGGAGCTGGCCA
GGATGCTTGACCACCTACGCCCTGGCGACGTTGTGACAGTGACCAGGCTAGACCGCCTGGCCCGCAGCAC
CCGCGACCTACTGGACATTGCCGAGCGCATCCAGGAGGCCGGCGCGGGCCTGCGTAGCCTGGCAGAGCCG
TGGGCCGACACCACCACGCCGGCCGGCCGCATGGTGTTGACCGTGTTCGCCGGCATTGCCGAGTTCGAGC
GTTCCCTAATCATCGACCGCACCCGGAGCGGGCGCGAGGCCGCCAAGGCCCGAGGCGTGAAGTTTGGCCC
CCGCCCTACCCTCACCCCGGCACAGATCGCGCACGCCCGCGAGCTGATCGACCAGGAAGGCCGCACCGTG
AAAGAGGCGGCTGCACTGCTTGGCGTGCATCGCTCGACCCTGTACCGCGCACTTGAGCGCAGCGAGGAAG
TGACGCCCACCGAGGCCAGGCGGCGCGGTGCCTTCCGTGAGGACGCATTGACCGAGGCCGACGCCCTGGC
GGCCGCCGAGAATGAACGCCAAGAGGAACAAGCATGAAACCGCACCAGGACGGCCAGGACGAACCGTTTT
TCATTACCGAAGAGATCGAGGCGGAGATGATCGCGGCCGGGTACGTGTTCGAGCCGCCCGCGCACCTCTC
AACCGTGCGGCTGCATGAAATCCTGGCCGGTTTGTCTGATGCCAAGCTGGCGGCCTGGCCGGCCAGCTTG
GCCGCTGAAGAAACCGAGCGCCGCCGTCTAAAAAGGTGATGTGTATTTGAGTAAAACAGCTTGCGTCATG
CGGTCGCTGCGTATATGATCCGATGAGTAAATAAACAAATACGCAAGGGGAACGCATGAAGGTTATCGCT
GTACTTAACCAGAAAGGCGGGTCAGGCAAGACGACCATCGGAACCCATCTAGCCCGCGCCCTGCAACTCG
CCGGGGCCGATGTTCTGTTAGTCGATTCCGATCCCCAGGGCAGTGCCCGCGATTGGGCGGCCGTGCGGGA
AGATCAACCGCTAACCGTTGTCGGCATCGACCGCCCGACGATTGACCGCGACGTGAAGGCCATCGGCCGG
CGCGACTTCGTAGTGATCGACGGAGCGCCCCAGGCGGCGGACTTGGCTGTGTCCGCGATCAAGGCAGCCG
ACTTCGTGCTGATTCCGGTGCAGCCAAGCCCTTACGACATATGGGCCACCGCCGACCTGGTGGAGCTGGT
TAAGCAGCGCATTGAGGTCACGGATGGAAGGCTACAAGCGGCCTTTGTCGTGTCGCGGGCGATCAAAGGC
ACGCGCATCGGCGGTGAGGTTGCCGAGGCGCTGGCCGGGTACGAGCTGCCCATTCTTGAGTCCCGTATCA
CGCAGCGCGTGAGCTACCCAGGCACTGCCGCCGCCGGCACAACCGTTCTTGAATCAGAACCCGAGGGCGA
CGCTGCCCGCGAGGTCCAGGCGCTGGCCGCTGAAATTAAATCAAAACTCATTTGAGTTAATGAGGTAAAG
AGAAAATGAGCAAAAGCACAAACACGCTAAGTGCCGGCCGTCCGAGCGCACGCAGCAGCAAGGCTGCAAC
GTTGGCCAGCCTGGCAGACACGCCAGCCATGAAGCGGGTCAACTTTCAGTTGCCGGCGGAGGATCACACC
AAGCTGAAGATGTACGCGGTACGCCAAGGCAAGACCATTACCGAGCTGCTATCTGAATAGATCGCGCAGC
TACCAGAGTAAATGAGCAAATGAATAAATGAGTAGATGAATTTTAGCGGCTAAAGGAGGCGGCATGGAAA
ATCAAGAACAACCAGGCACCGACGCCGTGGAATGCCCCATGTGTGGAGGAACGGGCGGTTGGCCAGGCGT
AAGCGGCTGGGTTGTCTGCCGGCCCTGCAATGGCACTGGAACCCCCAAGCCCGAGGAATCGGCGTGACGG
TCGCAAACCATCCGGCCCGGTACAAATCGGCGCGGCGCTGGGTGATGACCTGGTGGAGAAGTTGAAGGCC
GCGCAGGCCGCCCAGCGGCAACGCATCGAGGCAGAAGCACGCCCCGGTGAATCGTGGCAAGCGGCCGCTG
ATCGAATCCGCAAAGAATCCCGGCAACCGCCGGCAGCCGGTGCGCCGTCGATTAGGAAGCCGCCCAAGGG
CGACGAGCAACCAGATTTTTTCGTTCCGATGCTCTATGACGTGGGCACCCGCGATAGTCGCAGCATCATG
GACGTGGCCGTTTTCCGTCTGTCGAAGCGTGACCGACGAGCTGGCGAGGTGATCCGCTACGAGCTTCCAG
ACGGGCACGTAGAGGTTTCCGCAGGGCCGGCCGGCATGGCCAGTGTGTGGGATTACGACCTGGTACTGAT
GGCGGTTTCCCATCTAACCGAATCCATGAACCGATACCGGGAAGGGAAGGGAGACAAGCCCGGCCGCGTG
TTCCGTCCACACGTTGCGGACGTACTCAAGTTCTGCCGGCGAGCCGATGGCGGAAAGCAGAAAGACGACC
TGGTAGAAACCTGCATTCGGTTAAACACCACGCACGTTGCCATGCAGCGTACGAAGAAGGCCAAGAACGG
CCGCCTGGTGACGGTATCCGAGGGTGAAGCCTTGATTAGCCGCTACAAGATCGTAAAGAGCGAAACCGGG
CGGCCGGAGTACATCGAGATCGAGCTAGCTGATTGGATGTACCGCGAGATCACAGAAGGCAAGAACCCGG
ACGTGCTGACGGTTCACCCCGATTACTTTTTGATCGATCCCGGCATCGGCCGTTTTCTCTACCGCCTGGC
ACGCCGCGCCGCAGGCAAGGCAGAAGCCAGATGGTTGTTCAAGACGATCTACGAACGCAGTGGCAGCGCC
GGAGAGTTCAAGAAGTTCTGTTTCACCGTGCGCAAGCTGATCGGGTCAAATGACCTGCCGGAGTACGATT
TGAAGGAGGAGGCGGGGCAGGCTGGCCCGATCCTAGTCATGCGCTACCGCAACCTGATCGAGGGCGAAGC
ATCCGCCGGTTCCTAATGTACGGAGCAGATGCTAGGGCAAATTGCCCTAGCAGGGGAAAAAGGTCGAAAA
GGACTCTTTCCTGTGGATAGCACGTACATTGGGAACCCAAAGCCGTACATTGGGAACCGGAACCCGTACA
TTGGGAACCCAAAGCCGTACATTGGGAACCGGTCACACATGTAAGTGACTGATATAAAAGAGAAAAAAGG
CGATTTTTCCGCCTAAAACTCTTTAAAACTTATTAAAACTCTTAAAACCCGCCTGGCCTGTGCATAACTG
TCTGGCCAGCGCACAGCCGAAGAGCTGCAAAAAGCGCCTACCCTTCGGTCGCTGCGCTCCCTACGCCCCG
CCGCTTCGCGTCGGCCTATCGCGGCCGCTGGCCGCTCAAAAATGGCTGGCCTACGGCCAGGCAATCTACC
AGGGCGCGGACAAGCCGCGCCGTCGCCACTCGACCGCCGGCGCCCACATCAAGGCACCCTGCCTCGCGCG
TTTCGGTGATGACGGTGAAAACCTCTGACACATGCAGCTCCCGGTGACGGTCACAGCTTGTCTGTAAGCG
GATGCCGGGAGCAGACAAGCCCGTCAGGGCGCGTCAGCGGGTGTTGGCGGGTGTCGGGGCGCAGCCATGA
CCCAGTCACGTAGCGATAGCGGAGTGTATACTGGCTTAACTATGCGGCATCAGAGCAGATTGTACTGAGA
GTGCACCATATGCGGTGTGAAATACCGCACAGATGCGTAAGGAGAAAATACCGCATCAGGCGCTCTTCCG
CTTCCTCGCTCACTGACTCGCTGCGCTCGGTCGTTCGGCTGCGGCGAGCGGTATCAGCTCACTCAAAGGC
GGTAATACGGTTATCCACAGAATCAGGGGATAACGCAGGAAAGAACATGTGAGCAAAAGGCCAGCAAAAG
GCCAGGAACCGTAAAAAGGCCGCGTTGCTGGCGTTTTTCCATAGGCTCCGCCCCCCTGACGAGCATCACA
AAAATCGACGCTCAAGTCAGAGGTGGCGAAACCCGACAGGACTATAAAGATACCAGGCGTTTCCCCCTGG
AAGCTCCCTCGTGCGCTCTCCTGTTCCGACCCTGCCGCTTACCGGATACCTGTCCGCCTTTCTCCCTTCG
GGAAGCGTGGCGCTTTCTCATAGCTCACGCTGTAGGTATCTCAGTTCGGTGTAGGTCGTTCGCTCCAAGC
TGGGCTGTGTGCACGAACCCCCCGTTCAGCCCGACCGCTGCGCCTTATCCGGTAACTATCGTCTTGAGTC
CAACCCGGTAAGACACGACTTATCGCCACTGGCAGCAGCCACTGGTAACAGGATTAGCAGAGCGAGGTAT
GTAGGCGGTGCTACAGAGTTCTTGAAGTGGTGGCCTAACTACGGCTACACTAGAAGGACAGTATTTGGTA
TCTGCGCTCTGCTGAAGCCAGTTACCTTCGGAAAAAGAGTTGGTAGCTCTTGATCCGGCAAACAAACCAC
CGCTGGTAGCGGTGGTTTTTTTGTTTGCAAGCAGCAGATTACGCGCAGAAAAAAAGGATCTCAAGAAGAT
CCTTTGATCTTTTCTACGGGGTCTGACGCTCAGTGGAACGAAAACTCACGTTAAGGGATTTTGGTCATGC
ATTCTAGGTGATTAGAAAAACTCATCGAGCATCAAATGAAACTGCAATTTATTCATATCAGGATTATCAA
TACCATATTTTTGAAAAAGCCGTTTCTGTAATGAAGGAGAAAACTCACCGAGGCAGTTCCATAGGATGGC
AAGATCCTGGTATCGGTCTGCGATTCCGACTCGTCCAACATCAATACAACCTATTAATTTCCCCTCGTCA
AAAATAAGGTTATCAAGTGAGAAATCACCATGAGTGACGACTGAATCCGGTGAGAATGGCAAAAGTTTAT
GCATTTCTTTCCAGACTTGTTCAACAGGCCAGCCATTACGCTCGTCATCAAAATCACTCGCATCAACCAA
ACCGTTATTCATTCGTGATTGCGCCTGAGCGAGTCGAAATACGCGATCGCTGTTAAAAGGACAATTACAA
ACAGGAATCGAATGCAACCGGCGCAGGAACACTGCCAGCGCATCAACAATATTTTCACCTGAATCAGGAT
ATTCTTCTAATACCTGGAATGCTGTTTTCCCTGGGATCGCAGTGGTGAGTAACCATGCATCATCAGGAGT
ACGGATAAAATGCTTGATGGTCGGAAGAGGCATAAATTCCGTCAGCCAGTTTAGTCTGACCATCTCATCT
GTAACATCATTGGCAACGCTACCTTTGCCATGTTTCAGAAACAACTCTGGCGCATCGGGCTTCCCATACA
ATCGGTAGATTGTCGCACCTGATTGCCCGACATTATCGCGAGCCCATTTATACCCATATAAATCAGCATC
CATGTTGGAATTTAATCGCGGCCTTGAGCAAGACGTTTCCCGTTGAATATGGCTCATAACAGAACTTATT
ATTTCCTTCCTCTTTTCTACAGTATTTAAAGATACCCCAAGAAGCTAATTATAACAAGACGAACTCCAAT
TCACTGTTCCTTGCATTCTAAAACCTTAAATACCAGAAAACAGCTTTTTCAAAGTTGTTTTCAAAGTTGG
CGTATAACATAGTATCGACGGAGCCGATTTTGAAACCGCGGTGATCACAGGCAGCAACGCTCTGTCATCG
TTACAATCAACATGCTACCCTCCGCGAGATCATCCGTGTTTCAAACCCGGCAGCTTAGTTGCCGTTCTTC
CGAATAGCATCGGTAACATGAGCAAAGTCTGCCGCCTTACAACGGCTCTCCCGCTGACGCCGTCCCGGAC
TGATGGGCTGCCTGTATCGAGTGGTGATTTTGTGCCGAGCTGCCGGTCGGGGAGCTGTTGGCTGGCTGGT
GGCAGGATATATTGTGGTGTAAACATAACGAATTCGTCTCA
