Features (pLannotate 1.2.2; 21 found; start..end, strand, type, name):
     32..51      -  protein_bind   lac operator (symmetric): The lac repressor binds to the lac operator to inhibit transcription in E. coli. This inhibition can be relieved by adding lactose or isopropyl-β-D-thiogalactopyranoside (IPTG). The symmetric lac operator was optimized for tight binding of lac repressor. lac repressor encoded by lacI
     84..103     -  protein_bind   lac operator (symmetric): The lac repressor binds to the lac operator to inhibit transcription in E. coli. This inhibition can be relieved by adding lactose or isopropyl-β-D-thiogalactopyranoside (IPTG). The symmetric lac operator was optimized for tight binding of lac repressor. lac repressor encoded by lacI
    136..155     -  protein_bind   lac operator (symmetric): The lac repressor binds to the lac operator to inhibit transcription in E. coli. This inhibition can be relieved by adding lactose or isopropyl-β-D-thiogalactopyranoside (IPTG). The symmetric lac operator was optimized for tight binding of lac repressor. lac repressor encoded by lacI
    188..207     -  protein_bind   lac operator (symmetric): The lac repressor binds to the lac operator to inhibit transcription in E. coli. This inhibition can be relieved by adding lactose or isopropyl-β-D-thiogalactopyranoside (IPTG). The symmetric lac operator was optimized for tight binding of lac repressor. lac repressor encoded by lacI
    240..259     -  protein_bind   lac operator (symmetric): The lac repressor binds to the lac operator to inhibit transcription in E. coli. This inhibition can be relieved by adding lactose or isopropyl-β-D-thiogalactopyranoside (IPTG). The symmetric lac operator was optimized for tight binding of lac repressor. lac repressor encoded by lacI
    292..311     -  protein_bind   lac operator (symmetric): The lac repressor binds to the lac operator to inhibit transcription in E. coli. This inhibition can be relieved by adding lactose or isopropyl-β-D-thiogalactopyranoside (IPTG). The symmetric lac operator was optimized for tight binding of lac repressor. lac repressor encoded by lacI
    336..357     +  misc_feature   MCS (fragment): pBluescript multiple cloning site
    384..430     +  promoter       minimal CaMV 35S promoter: minimal 35S promoter from cauliflower mosaic virus
    463..488     +  misc_feature   TMV Ω (fragment): translational enhancer from the tobacco mosaic virus 5'-leader sequence (Gallie et al., 1988)
   2367..2619    +  terminator     NOS terminator: nopaline synthase terminator and poly(A) signal
   2740..2827    +  promoter       AmpR promoter (fragment): bla
   2860..2884    +  misc_feature   RB T-DNA repeat: right border repeat from nopaline C58 T-DNA
   3224..3625    +  CDS            Y4CG_SINFN (fragment): Protein inferred from homology: Swiss-Prot protein existence level 3. From Sinorhizobium fredii (strain NBRC 101917 / NGR234).
   4185..4814    +  CDS            pVS1 StaA: stability protein from the Pseudomonas plasmid pVS1 (Heeb et al., 2000)
   5243..6316    +  CDS            pVS1 RepA: replication protein from the Pseudomonas plasmid pVS1 (Heeb et al., 2000)
   6382..6576    +  rep_origin     pVS1 oriV: origin of replication for the Pseudomonas plasmid pVS1 (Heeb et al., 2000)
   6779..6818    +  CDS            rop (fragment): Rop protein, which maintains plasmids at low copy number; rop
   6920..7060    +  misc_feature   bom: basis of mobility region from pBR322
   7246..7834    -  rep_origin     ori: high-copy-number ColE1/pMB1/pBR322/pUC origin of replication
   7922..8737    -  CDS            KanR: aminoglycoside phosphotransferase; aph(3')-Ia; confers resistance to kanamycin in bacteria or G418 (Geneticin®) in eukaryotes
   9170..9194    +  misc_feature   LB T-DNA repeat: left border repeat from nopaline C58 T-DNA
>Addgene plasmid #160615 | pEGB_3alpha1 OplacI:mini35S:phiC31:Tnos (GB1530) | addgene full sequence | sequence record 322022 | Addgene NGS Result
GGAGTTGCGAAGATCGATCCACTAGTCTTTCAATTGTGAGCGCTCACAATTCTTTCTCTTCCCTTTCTTC
TTTCTAGTCTTTCAATTGTGAGCGCTCACAATTCTTTCTCTTCCCTTTCTTCTTTCTAGTCTTTCAATTG
TGAGCGCTCACAATTCTTTCTCTTCCCTTTCTTCTTTCTAGTCTTTCAATTGTGAGCGCTCACAATTCTT
TCTCTTCCCTTTCTTCTTTCTAGTCTTTCAATTGTGAGCGCTCACAATTCTTTCTCTTCCCTTTCTTCTT
TCTAGTCTTTCAATTGTGAGCGCTCACAATTCTTTCTCTTCCCTTTCTTCTTTCTAGCTCCACCGCGGTG
GCGGCCGGCCGTCTAGTGGATCGATTCCCCTTCGCAAGACCCTTCCTCTATATAAGGAAGTTCATTTCAT
TTGGAGAGGACTCCGGTATTTTTACAACAATTACCACAACAAAACAAACAACAAACAACATTACAATTTA
CTATTCTAGTCGAAATGGACACGTATGCCGGCGCTTATGATAGACAATCAAGAGAAAGAGAGAACTCTTC
TGCCGCCTCTCCAGCTACACAGAGATCTGCCAACGAGGATAAAGCTGCTGATTTACAAAGAGAGGTAGAG
AGAGATGGGGGTAGGTTTAGATTTGTGGGTCATTTCTCTGAGGCTCCTGGTACATCAGCCTTTGGTACTG
CTGAACGGCCTGAATTTGAAAGAATATTAAATGAGTGTCGGGCCGGTCGACTAAATATGATAATAGTTTA
TGATGTATCTAGGTTCAGTAGACTCAAAGTTATGGATGCAATTCCGATCGTGAGCGAGCTACTTGCACTC
GGTGTTACTATCGTAAGTACACAAGAAGGTGTATTCAGGCAGGGTAATGTGATGGACCTTATACACCTTA
TTATGCGACTCGACGCTAGCCATAAAGAGTCATCACTGAAGAGTGCTAAAATCTTGGACACCAAGAACCT
GCAAAGGGAGCTTGGAGGCTATGTAGGAGGAAAAGCTCCGTATGGTTTCGAACTCGTGAGTGAGACAAAA
GAGATTACCAGAAATGGTAGGATGGTGAACGTGGTTATTAATAAGCTAGCTCATAGCACAACCCCTCTCA
CAGGGCCTTTTGAGTTCGAACCTGACGTTATTAGATGGTGGTGGAGAGAGATCAAAACTCACAAACATCT
TCCATTTAAGCCAGGTAGCCAGGCTGCTATCCACCCTGGATCTATCACTGGGCTTTGTAAAAGGATGGAT
GCTGACGCAGTGCCAACTCGAGGGGAAACAATCGGTAAGAAGACTGCATCTTCCGCTTGGGATCCCGCTA
CAGTTATGAGAATCCTTCGGGATCCGCGTATTGCTGGATTCGCCGCAGAAGTCATTTATAAGAAAAAACC
TGATGGTACTCCTACTACAAAAATCGAAGGTTATAGGATCCAAAGGGATCCTATTACTTTGCGTCCAGTT
GAATTAGACTGTGGACCGATCATCGAACCTGCCGAGTGGTACGAGTTGCAGGCCTGGCTTGATGGTAGAG
GGCGTGGAAAGGGTTTATCTCGGGGACAGGCAATTTTGTCAGCAATGGATAAGCTTTATTGTGAGTGTGG
GGCTGTTATGACATCAAAACGTGGAGAAGAGTCAATCAAGGATTCTTACAGGTGCAGACGTCGTAAAGTG
GTGGACCCTTCTGCTCCAGGACAGCATGAGGGTACATGCAACGTTTCTATGGCTGCTCTTGATAAATTTG
TGGCCGAACGTATTTTCAACAAGATTAGACACGCTGAAGGGGATGAGGAAACTTTAGCTCTTCTTTGGGA
GGCTGCCCGGCGTTTTGGTAAGCTAACAGAGGCACCAGAAAAAAGTGGCGAAAGAGCTAATTTGGTAGCC
GAAAGAGCAGACGCCTTGAATGCATTGGAAGAACTTTACGAAGATAGGGCTGCCGGAGCATATGATGGAC
CAGTTGGTCGGAAGCATTTCAGGAAGCAACAAGCTGCACTAACTTTGAGACAGCAAGGCGCAGAGGAGCG
ACTCGCAGAGCTTGAGGCCGCCGAGGCCCCAAAGCTTCCACTCGATCAATGGTTTCCTGAGGATGCCGAC
GCTGATCCTACAGGTCCAAAGAGCTGGTGGGGAAGAGCTAGCGTAGACGATAAGAGAGTGTTTGTGGGTC
TATTTGTTGACAAGATTGTAGTTACTAAGTCCACTACGGGTCGAGGACAGGGCACTCCCATCGAAAAGAG
AGCCAGTATTACCTGGGCAAAGCCTCCAACCGATGATGATGAAGACGATGCACAAGATGGTACCGAGGAT
GTGGCAGCACCAAAAAAAAAGAGGAAGGTGTAAGCTTGGAATGGATCTTCGATCCCGATCGTTCAAACAT
TTGGCAATAAAGTTTCTTAAGATTGAATCCTGTTGCCGGTCTTGCGACGATTATCATATAATTTCTGTTG
AATTACGTTAAGCATGTAATAATTAACATGTAATGCATGACGTTATTTATGAGATGGGTTTTTATGATTA
GAGTCCCGCAATTATACATTTAATACGCGATAGAAAACAAAATATAGCGCGCAAACTAGGATAAATTATC
GCGCGCGGTGTCATCTATGTTACTAGATCGGGAATTGCCAAGCTAATTCTTGAAGACGAAAGGGCCTCGT
GATACGCCTATTTTTATAGGTTAATGTCATGATAATAATGGTTTCTTAGACGTCAGGTGGCACTTTTCGG
GGAAATGTGCGCGGAACCCCTATTTGTTTATTTTTCTAAATACATTCAAATATGTATCCGCTCATGAGAC
AATAACCCTGATAAATGCTTCAATAATGGGACCGACTCGCGCTGTCATGAGACGAATTCTGACAGGATAT
ATTGGCGGGTAAACCTAAGAGAAAAGAGCGTTTATTAGAATAATCGGATATTTAAAAGGGCGTGAAAAGG
TTTATCCGTTCGTCCATTTGTATGTGCATGCCAACCACAGGGTTCCCCTCGGGATCAAAGTACTTTGATC
CAACCCCTCCGCTGCTATAGTGCAGTCGGCTTCTGACGTTCAGTGCAGCCGTCATCTGAAAACGACATGT
CGCACAAGTCCTAAGTTACGCGACAGGCTGCCGCCCTGCCCTTTTCCTGGCGTTTTCTTGTCGCGTGTTT
TAGTCGCATAAAGTAGAATACTTGCGACTAGAACCGGAGACATTACGCCATGAACAAGAGCGCCGCCGCT
GGCCTGCTGGGCTATGCCCGCGTCAGCACCGACGACCAGGACTTGACCAACCAACGGGCCGAACTGCACG
CGGCCGGCTGCACCAAGCTGTTTTCCGAGAAGATCACCGGCACCAGGCGCGACCGCCCGGAGCTGGCCAG
GATGCTTGACCACCTACGCCCTGGCGACGTTGTGACAGTGACCAGGCTAGACCGCCTGGCCCGCAGCACC
CGCGACCTACTGGACATTGCCGAGCGCATCCAGGAGGCCGGCGCGGGCCTGCGTAGCCTGGCAGAGCCGT
GGGCCGACACCACCACGCCGGCCGGCCGCATGGTGTTGACCGTGTTCGCCGGCATTGCCGAGTTCGAGCG
TTCCCTAATCATCGACCGCACCCGGAGCGGGCGCGAGGCCGCCAAGGCCCGAGGCGTGAAGTTTGGCCCC
CGCCCTACCCTCACCCCGGCACAGATCGCGCACGCCCGCGAGCTGATCGACCAGGAAGGCCGCACCGTGA
AAGAGGCGGCTGCACTGCTTGGCGTGCATCGCTCGACCCTGTACCGCGCACTTGAGCGCAGCGAGGAAGT
GACGCCCACCGAGGCCAGGCGGCGCGGTGCCTTCCGTGAGGACGCATTGACCGAGGCCGACGCCCTGGCG
GCCGCCGAGAATGAACGCCAAGAGGAACAAGCATGAAACCGCACCAGGACGGCCAGGACGAACCGTTTTT
CATTACCGAAGAGATCGAGGCGGAGATGATCGCGGCCGGGTACGTGTTCGAGCCGCCCGCGCACCTCTCA
ACCGTGCGGCTGCATGAAATCCTGGCCGGTTTGTCTGATGCCAAGCTGGCGGCCTGGCCGGCCAGCTTGG
CCGCTGAAGAAACCGAGCGCCGCCGTCTAAAAAGGTGATGTGTATTTGAGTAAAACAGCTTGCGTCATGC
GGTCGCTGCGTATATGATGCGATGAGTAAATAAACAAATACGCAAGGGGAACGCATGAAGGTTATCGCTG
TACTTAACCAGAAAGGCGGGTCAGGCAAGACGACCATCGCAACCCATCTAGCCCGCGCCCTGCAACTCGC
CGGGGCCGATGTTCTGTTAGTCGATTCCGATCCCCAGGGCAGTGCCCGCGATTGGGCGGCCGTGCGGGAA
GATCAACCGCTAACCGTTGTCGGCATCGACCGCCCGACGATTGACCGCGACGTGAAGGCCATCGGCCGGC
GCGACTTCGTAGTGATCGACGGAGCGCCCCAGGCGGCGGACTTGGCTGTGTCCGCGATCAAGGCAGCCGA
CTTCGTGCTGATTCCGGTGCAGCCAAGCCCTTACGACATATGGGCCACCGCCGACCTGGTGGAGCTGGTT
AAGCAGCGCATTGAGGTCACGGATGGAAGGCTACAAGCGGCCTTTGTCGTGTCGCGGGCGATCAAAGGCA
CGCGCATCGGCGGTGAGGTTGCCGAGGCGCTGGCCGGGTACGAGCTGCCCATTCTTGAGTCCCGTATCAC
GCAGCGCGTGAGCTACCCAGGCACTGCCGCCGCCGGCACAACCGTTCTTGAATCAGAACCCGAGGGCGAC
GCTGCCCGCGAGGTCCAGGCGCTGGCCGCTGAAATTAAATCAAAACTCATTTGAGTTAATGAGGTAAAGA
GAAAATGAGCAAAAGCACAAACACGCTAAGTGCCGGCCGTCCGAGCGCACGCAGCAGCAAGGCTGCAACG
TTGGCCAGCCTGGCAGACACGCCAGCCATGAAGCGGGTCAACTTTCAGTTGCCGGCGGAGGATCACACCA
AGCTGAAGATGTACGCGGTACGCCAAGGCAAGACCATTACCGAGCTGCTATCTGAATACATCGCGCAGCT
ACCAGAGTAAATGAGCAAATGAATAAATGAGTAGATGAATTTTAGCGGCTAAAGGAGGCGGCATGGAAAA
TCAAGAACAACCAGGCACCGACGCCGTGGAATGCCCCATGTGTGGAGGAACGGGCGGTTGGCCAGGCGTA
AGCGGCTGGGTTGCCTGCCGGCCCTGCAATGGCACTGGAACCCCCAAGCCCGAGGAATCGGCGTGAGCGG
TCGCAAACCATCCGGCCCGGTACAAATCGGCGCGGCGCTGGGTGATGACCTGGTGGAGAAGTTGAAGGCC
GCGCAGGCCGCCCAGCGGCAACGCATCGAGGCAGAAGCACGCCCCGGTGAATCGTGGCAAGCGGCCGCTG
ATCGAATCCGCAAAGAATCCCGGCAACCGCCGGCAGCCGGTGCGCCGTCGATTAGGAAGCCGCCCAAGGG
CGACGAGCAACCAGATTTTTTCGTTCCGATGCTCTATGACGTGGGCACCCGCGATAGTCGCAGCATCATG
GACGTGGCCGTTTTCCGTCTGTCGAAGCGTGACCGACGAGCTGGCGAGGTGATCCGCTACGAGCTTCCAG
ACGGGCACGTAGAGGTTTCCGCAGGGCCGGCCGGCATGGCCAGTGTGTGGGATTACGACCTGGTACTGAT
GGCGGTTTCCCATCTAACCGAATCCATGAACCGATACCGGGAAGGGAAGGGAGACAAGCCCGGCCGCGTG
TTCCGTCCACACGTTGCGGACGTACTCAAGTTCTGCCGGCGAGCCGATGGCGGAAAGCAGAAAGACGACC
TGGTAGAAACCTGCATTCGGTTAAACACCACGCACGTTGCCATGCAGCGTACGAAGAAGGCCAAGAACGG
CCGCCTGGTGACGGTATCCGAGGGTGAAGCCTTGATTAGCCGCTACAAGATCGTAAAGAGCGAAACCGGG
CGGCCGGAGTACATCGAGATCGAGCTAGCTGATTGGATGTACCGCGAGATCACAGAAGGCAAGAACCCGG
ACGTGCTGACGGTTCACCCCGATTACTTTTTGATCGATCCCGGCATCGGCCGTTTTCTCTACCGCCTGGC
ACGCCGCGCCGCAGGCAAGGCAGAAGCCAGATGGTTGTTCAAGACGATCTACGAACGCAGTGGCAGCGCC
GGAGAGTTCAAGAAGTTCTGTTTCACCGTGCGCAAGCTGATCGGGTCAAATGACCTGCCGGAGTACGATT
TGAAGGAGGAGGCGGGGCAGGCTGGCCCGATCCTAGTCATGCGCTACCGCAACCTGATCGAGGGCGAAGC
ATCCGCCGGTTCCTAATGTACGGAGCAGATGCTAGGGCAAATTGCCCTAGCAGGGGAAAAAGGTCGAAAA
GGACTCTTTCCTGTGGATAGCACGTACATTGGGAACCCAAAGCCGTACATTGGGAACCGGAACCCGTACA
TTGGGAACCCAAAGCCGTACATTGGGAACCGGTCACACATGTAAGTGACTGATATAAAAGAGAAAAAAGG
CGATTTTTCCGCCTAAAACTCTTTAAAACTTATTAAAACTCTTAAAACCCGCCTGGCCTGTGCATAACTG
TCTGGCCAGCGCACAGCCGAAGAGCTGCAAAAAGCGCCTACCCTTCGGTCGCTGCGCTCCCTACGCCCCG
CCGCTTCGCGTCGGCCTATCGCGGCCGCTGGCCGCTCAAAAATGGCTGGCCTACGGCCAGGCAATCTACC
AGGGCGCGGACAAGCCGCGCCGTCGCCACTCGACCGCCGGCGCCCACATCAAGGCACCCTGCCTCGCGCG
TTTCGGTGATGACGGTGAAAACCTCTGACACATGCAGCTCCCGGTGACGGTCACAGCTTGTCTGTAAGCG
GATGCCGGGAGCAGACAAGCCCGTCAGGGCGCGTCAGCGGGTGTTGGCGGGTGTCGGGGCGCAGCCATGA
CCCAGTCACGTAGCGATAGCGGAGTGTATACTGGCTTAACTATGCGGCATCAGAGCAGATTGTACTGAGA
GTGCACCATATGCGGTGTGAAATACCGCACAGATGCGTAAGGAGAAAATACCGCATCAGGCGCTCTTCCG
CTTCCTCGCTCACTGACTCGCTGCGCTCGGTCGTTCGGCTGCGGCGAGCGGTATCAGCTCACTCAAAGGC
GGTAATACGGTTATCCACAGAATCAGGGGATAACGCAGGAAAGAACATGTGAGCAAAAGGCCAGCAAAAG
GCCAGGAACCGTAAAAAGGCCGCGTTGCTGGCGTTTTTCCATAGGCTCCGCCCCCCTGACGAGCATCACA
AAAATCGACGCTCAAGTCAGAGGTGGCGAAACCCGACAGGACTATAAAGATACCAGGCGTTTCCCCCTGG
AAGCTCCCTCGTGCGCTCTCCTGTTCCGACCCTGCCGCTTACCGGATACCTGTCCGCCTTTCTCCCTTCG
GGAAGCGTGGCGCTTTCTCATAGCTCACGCTGTAGGTATCTCAGTTCGGTGTAGGTCGTTCGCTCCAAGC
TGGGCTGTGTGCACGAACCCCCCGTTCAGCCCGACCGCTGCGCCTTATCCGGTAACTATCGTCTTGAGTC
CAACCCGGTAAGACACGACTTATCGCCACTGGCAGCAGCCACTGGTAACAGGATTAGCAGAGCGAGGTAT
GTAGGCGGTGCTACAGAGTTCTTGAAGTGGTGGCCTAACTACGGCTACACTAGAAGGACAGTATTTGGTA
TCTGCGCTCTGCTGAAGCCAGTTACCTTCGGAAAAAGAGTTGGTAGCTCTTGATCCGGCAAACAAACCAC
CGCTGGTAGCGGTGGTTTTTTTGTTTGCAAGCAGCAGATTACGCGCAGAAAAAAAGGATCTCAAGAAGAT
CCTTTGATCTTTTCTACGGGGTCTGACGCTCAGTGGAACGAAAACTCACGTTAAGGGATTTTGGTCATGC
ATTCTAGGTGATTAGAAAAACTCATCGAGCATCAAATGAAACTGCAATTTATTCATATCAGGATTATCAA
TACCATATTTTTGAAAAAGCCGTTTCTGTAATGAAGGAGAAAACTCACCGAGGCAGTTCCATAGGATGGC
AAGATCCTGGTATCGGTCTGCGATTCCGACTCGTCCAACATCAATACAACCTATTAATTTCCCCTCGTCA
AAAATAAGGTTATCAAGTGAGAAATCACCATGAGTGACGACTGAATCCGGTGAGAATGGCAAAAGTTTAT
GCATTTCTTTCCAGACTTGTTCAACAGGCCAGCCATTACGCTCGTCATCAAAATCACTCGCATCAACCAA
ACCGTTATTCATTCGTGATTGCGCCTGAGCGAGTCGAAATACGCGATCGCTGTTAAAAGGACAATTACAA
ACAGGAATCGAATGCAACCGGCGCAGGAACACTGCCAGCGCATCAACAATATTTTCACCTGAATCAGGAT
ATTCTTCTAATACCTGGAATGCTGTTTTCCCTGGGATCGCAGTGGTGAGTAACCATGCATCATCAGGAGT
ACGGATAAAATGCTTGATGGTCGGAAGAGGCATAAATTCCGTCAGCCAGTTTAGTCTGACCATCTCATCT
GTAACATCATTGGCAACGCTACCTTTGCCATGTTTCAGAAACAACTCTGGCGCATCGGGCTTCCCATACA
ATCGGTAGATTGTCGCACCTGATTGCCCGACATTATCGCGAGCCCATTTATACCCATATAAATCAGCATC
CATGTTGGAATTTAATCGCGGCCTTGAGCAAGACGTTTCCCGTTGAATATGGCTCATAACAGAACTTATT
ATTTCCTTCCTCTTTTCTACAGTATTTAAAGATACCCCAAGAAGCTAATTATAACAAGACGAACTCCAAT
TCACTGTTCCTTGCATTCTAAAACCTTAAATACCAGAAAACAGCTTTTTCAAAGTTGTTTTCAAAGTTGG
CGTATAACATAGTATCGACGGAGCCGATTTTGAAACCGCGGTGATCACAGGCAGCAACGCTCTGTCATCG
TTACAATCAACATGCTACCCTCCGCGAGATCATCCGTGTTTCAAACCCGGCAGCTTAGTTGCCGTTCTTC
CGAATAGCATCGGTAACATGAGCAAAGTCTGCCGCCTTACAACGGCTCTCCCGCTGACGCCGTCCCGGAC
TGATGGGCTGCCTGTATCGAGTGGTGATTTTGTGCCGAGCTGCCGGTCGGGGAGCTGTTGGCTGGCTGGT
GGCAGGATATATTGTGGTGTAAACATAACGAATTCGTCTCA
